>Addgene plasmid #8321 | pJ3 SHP2 E76A | addgene full sequence | sequence record 133131 | Addgene NGS result
AGCGCCTGATGCGGTATTTTCTCCTTACGCATCTGTGCGGTATTTCACACCGCATATGGTGCACTCTCAG
TACAATCTGCTCTGATGCCGCATAGTTAAGCCAGTATACACTCCGCTATCGCTACGTGACTGGGTCATGG
CTGCGCCCCGACACCCGCCAACACCCGCTGACGCGCCCTGACGGGCTTGTCTGCTCCCGGCATCCGCTTA
CAGACAAGCTGTGACCGTCTCCGGGAGCTGCATGTGTCAGAGGTTTTCACCGTCATCACCGAAACGCGCG
AGGCAGCTGTGGAATGTGTGTCAGTTAGGGTGTGGAAAGTCCCCAGGCTCCCCAGCAGGCAGAAGTATGC
AAAGCATGCATCTCAATTAGTCAGCAACCAGGTGTGGAAAGTCCCCAGGCTCCCCAGCAGGCAGAAGTAT
GCAAAGCATGCATCTCAATTAGTCAGCAACCATAGTCCCGCCCCTAACTCCGCCCATCCCGCCCCTAACT
CCGCCCAGTTCCGCCCATTCTCCGCCCCATGGCTGACTAATTTTTTTTATTTATGCAGAGGCCGAGGCCG
CCTCGGCCTCTGAGCTATTCCAGAAGTAGTGAGGAGGCTTTTTTGGAGGCCTAGGCTTTTGCAAAAGCTT
CGATCGTCGACTCTAGAGGATCCCCGGGCGAGCTCGAATTCCGGGCGGGAGGAACATGACATCGCGGAGA
TGGTTTCACCCAAATATCACTGGTGTGGAGGCAGAAAACCTACTGTTGACAAGAGGAGTTGATGGCAGTT
TTTTGGCAAGGCCTAGTAAAAGTAACCCTGGAGACTTCACACTTTCCGTTAGAAGAAATGGAGCTGTCAC
CCACATCAAGATTCAGAACACTGGTGATTACTATGACCTGTATGGAGGGGAGAAATTTGCCACTTTGGCT
GCGTTGGTCCAGTATTACATGGAACATCACGGGCAATTAAAAGAGAAGAATGGAGATGTCATTGAGCTTA
AATATCCTCTGAACTGTGCAGATCCTACCTCTGAAAGGTGGTTTCATGGACATCTCTCTGGGAAAGAAGC
AGAGAAATTATTAACTGAAAAAGGAAAACATGGTAGTTTTCTTGTACGAGAGAGCCAGAGCCACCCTGGA
GATTTTGTTCTTTCTGTGCGCACTGGTGATGACAAAGGGGAGAGCAATGACGGCAAGTCTAAAGTGACCC
ATGTTATGATTCGCTGTCAGGAACTGAAATACGACGTTGGTGGAGGAGAACGGTTTGATTCTTTGACAGA
TCTTGTGGAACATTATAAGAAGAATCCTATGGTGGAAACATTGGGTACAGTACTACAACTCAAGCAGCCC
CTTAACACGACTCGTATAAATGCTGCTGAAATAGAAAGCAGAGTTCGAGAACTAAGCAAATTAGCTGAGA
CCACAGATAAAGTCAAACAAGGCTTTTGGGAAGAATTTGAGACACTACAACAACAGGAGTGCAAACTTCT
CTACAGCCGAAAAGAGGGTCAAAGGCAAGAAAACAAAAACAAAAATAGATATAAAAACATCCTGCCCTTT
GATCATACCAGGGTTGTCCTACACGATGGTGATCCCAATGAGCCTGTTTCAGATTACATCAATGCAAATA
TCATCATGCCTGAATTTGAAACCAAGTGCAACAATTCAAAGCCCAAAAAGAGTTACATTGCCACACAAGG
CTGCCTGCAAAACACGGTGAATGACTTTTGGCGGATGGTGTTCCAAGAAAACTCCCGAGTGATTGTCATG
ACAACGAAAGAAGTGGAGAGAGGAAAGAGTAAATGTGTCAAATACTGGCCTGATGAGTATGCTCTAAAAG
AATATGGCGTCATGCGTGTTAGGAACGTCAAAGAAAGCGCCGCTCATGACTATACGCTAAGAGAACTTAA
ACTTTCAAAGGTTGGACAAGGGAATACGGAGAGAACGGTCTGGCAATACCACTTTCGGACCTGGCCGGAC
CACGGCGTGCCCAGCGACCCTGGGGGCGTGCTGGACTTCCTGGAGGAGGTGCACCATAAGCAGGAGAGCA
TCATGGATGCAGGGCCGGTCGTGGTGCACTGCAGTGCTGGAATTGGCCGGACAGGGACGTTCATTGTGAT
TGATATTCTTATTGACATCATCAGAGAGAAAGGTGTTGACTGCGATATTGACGTTCCCAAAACCATCCAG
ATGGTGCGGTCTCAGAGGTCAGGGATGGTCCAGACAGAAGCACAGTACCGATTTATCTATATGGCGGTCC
AGCATTATATTGAAACACTACAGCGCAGGATTGAAGAAGAGCAGAAAAGCAAGAGGAAAGGGCACGAATA
TACAAATATTAAGTATTCTCTAGCGGACCAGACGAGTGGAGATCAGAGCCCTCTCCCGCCTTGTACTCCA
ACGCCACCCTGTGCAGAAATGAGAGAAGACAGTGCTAGAGTCTATGAAAACGTGGGCCTGATGCAACAGC
AGAAAAGTTTCAGATGAGAAAACCTGCCAAAACTTCAGCACAGAAATAGATGGTACCAGATCTTTGTGAA
GGAACCTTACTTCTGTGGTGTGACATAATTGGACAAACTACCTACAGAGATTTAAAGCTCTAAGGTAAAT
ATAAAATTTTTAAGTGTATAATGTGTTAAACTACTGATTCTAATTGTTTGTGTATTTTAGATTCCAACCT
ATGGAACTGATGAATGGGAGCAGTGGTGGAATGCCTTTAATGAGGAAAACCTGTTTTGCTCAGAAGAAAT
GCCATCTAGTGATGATGAGGCTACTGCTGACTCTCAACATTCTACTCCTCCAAAAAAGAAGAGAAAGGTA
GAAGACCCCAAGGACTTTCCTTCAGAATTGCTAAGTTTTTTGAGTCATGCTGTGTTTAGTAATAGAACTC
TTGCTTGCTTTGCTATTTACACCACAAAGGAAAAAGCTGCACTGCTATACAAGAAAATTATGGAAAAATA
TTCTGTAACCTTTATAAGTAGGCATAACAGTTATAATCATAACATACTGTTTTTTCTTACTCCACACAGG
CATAGAGTGTCTGCTATTAATAACTATGCTCAAAAATTGTGTACCTTTAGCTTTTTAATTTGTAAAGGGG
TTAATAAGGAATATTTGATGTATAGTGCCTTGACTAGAGATCATAATCAGCCATACCACATTTGTAGAGG
TTTTACTTGCTTTAAAAAACCTCCCACACCTCCCCCTGAACCTGAAACATAAAATGAATGCAATTGTTGT
TGTTAACTTGTTTATTGCAGCTTATAATGGTTACAAATAAAGCAATAGCATCACAAATTTCACAAATAAA
GCATTTTTTTCACTGCATTCTAGTTGTGGTTTGTCCAAACTCATCAATGTATCTTATCATGTCTGGATCT
CTGCAGGTGGCACTTTTCGGGGAAATGTGCGCGGAACCCCTATTTGTTTATTTTTCTAAATACATTCAAA
TATGTATCCGCTCATGAGACAATAACCCTGATAAATGCTTCAATAATATTGAAAAAGGAAGAGTATGAGT
ATTCAACATTTCCGTGTCGCCCTTATTCCCTTTTTTGCGGCATTTTGCCTTCCTGTTTTTGCTCACCCAG
AAACGCTGGTGAAAGTAAAAGATGCTGAAGATCAGTTGGGTGCACGAGTGGGTTACATCGAACTGGATCT
CAACAGCGGTAAGATCCTTGAGAGTTTTCGCCCCGAAGAACGTTTTCCAATGATGAGCACTTTTAAAGTT
CTGCTATGTGGCGCGGTATTATCCCGTATTGACGCCGGGCAAGAGCAACTCGGTCGCCGCATACACTATT
CTCAGAATGACTTGGTTGAGTACTCACCAGTCACAGAAAAGCATCTTACGGATGGCATGACAGTAAGAGA
ATTATGCAGTGCTGCCATAACCATGAGTGATAACACTGCGGCCAACTTACTTCTGACAACGATCGGAGGA
CCGAAGGAGCTAACCGCTTTTTTGCACAACATGGGGGATCATGTAACTCGCCTTGATCGTTGGGAACCGG
AGCTGAATGAAGCCATACCAAACGACGAGCGTGACACCACGATGCCTGTAGCAATGGCAACAACGTTGCG
CAAACTATTAACTGGCGAACTACTTACTCTAGCTTCCCGGCAACAATTAATAGACTGGATGGAGGCGGAT
AAAGTTGCAGGACCACTTCTGCGCTCGGCCCTTCCGGCTGGCTGGTTTATTGCTGATAAATCTGGAGCCG
GTGAGCGTGGGTCTCGCGGTATCATTGCAGCACTGGGGCCAGATGGTAAGCCCTCCCGTATCGTAGTTAT
CTACACGACGGGGAGTCAGGCAACTATGGATGAACGAAATAGACAGATCGCTGAGATAGGTGCCTCACTG
ATTAAGCATTGGTAACTGTCAGACCAAGTTTACTCATATATACTTTAGATTGATTTAAAACTTCATTTTT
AATTTAAAAGGATCTAGGTGAAGATCCTTTTTGATAATCTCATGACCAAAATCCCTTAACGTGAGTTTTC
GTTCCACTGAGCGTCAGACCCCGTAGAAAAGATCAAAGGATCTTCTTGAGATCCTTTTTTTCTGCGCGTA
ATCTGCTGCTTGCAAACAAAAAAACCACCGCTACCAGCGGTGGTTTGTTTGCCGGATCAAGAGCTACCAA
CTCTTTTTCCGAAGGTAACTGGCTTCAGCAGAGCGCAGATACCAAATACTGTCCTTCTAGTGTAGCCGTA
GTTAGGCCACCACTTCAAGAACTCTGTAGCACCGCCTACATACCTCGCTCTGCTAATCCTGTTACCAGTG
GCTGCTGCCAGTGGCGATAAGTCGTGTCTTACCGGGTTGGACTCAAGACGATAGTTACCGGATAAGGCGC
AGCGGTCGGGCTGAACGGGGGGTTCGTGCACACAGCCCAGCTTGGAGCGAACGACCTACACCGAACTGAG
ATACCTACAGCGTGAGCTATGAGAAAGCGCCACGCTTCCCGAAGGGAGAAAGGCGGACAGGTATCCGGTA
AGCGGCAGGGTCGGAACAGGAGAGCGCACGAGGGAGCTTCCAGGGGGAAACGCCTGGTATCTTTATAGTC
CTGTCGGGTTTCGCCACCTCTGACTTGAGCGTCGATTTTTGTGATGCTCGTCAGGGGGGCGGAGCCTATG
GAAAAACGCCAGCAACGCGGCCTTTTTACGGTTCCTGGCCTTTTGCTGGCCTTTTGCTCACATGTTCTTT
CCTGCGTTATCCCCTGATTCTGTGGATAACCGTATTACCGCCTTTGAGTGAGCTGATACCGCTCGCCGCA
GCCGAACGACCGAGCGCAGCGAGTCAGTGAGCGAGGAAGCGGAAG
Features (pLannotate 1.2.2; 12 found; start..end, strand, type, name):
      5..145     -  misc_feature   bom: basis of mobility region from pBR322
    247..289     -  CDS            rop (fragment): Rop protein, which maintains plasmids at low copy number; rop
    296..625     +  promoter       SV40 promoter: SV40 enhancer and early promoter
    686..2464    +  CDS            PTPN11: PTN11_HUMAN - Also known as PTP2C, SHPTP2. Experimental evidence at protein level: Swiss-Prot protein existence level 1. Acts downstream of various receptor and cytoplasmic protein tyrosine kinases to participate in the signal transduction from the cell surface to the nucleus (PubMed:10655584, PubMed:18559669, PubMed:18829466, PubMed:26742426, PubMed:28074573). Positively regulates MAPK signal transduction pathway (PubMed:28074573). Dephosphorylates GAB1, ARHGAP35 and EGFR (PubMed:28074573). Dephosphorylates ROCK2 at 'Tyr-722' resulting in stimulation of its RhoA binding activity (PubMed:18559
   2509..2583    +  CDS            small t antigen (fragment): SV40 (simian virus 40) small t antigen
   2585..2650    +  intron         small t intron: SV40 (simian virus 40) small t antigen intron
   2780..2800    +  CDS            SV40 NLS: nuclear localization signal of SV40 (simian virus 40) large T antigen
   3119..3202    +  CDS            large T antigen (fragment): large T antigen from SV40 (simian virus 40)
   3225..3359    +  polyA_signal   SV40 poly(A) signal: SV40 polyadenylation signal
   3390..3494    +  promoter       AmpR promoter: bla
   3495..4355    +  CDS            AmpR: β-lactamase; bla; confers resistance to ampicillin, carbenicillin, and related antibiotics
   4526..5114    +  rep_origin     ori: high-copy-number ColE1/pMB1/pBR322/pUC origin of replication
