[The description below was written by a language model from this plasmid's Addgene catalogue record and pLannotate feature annotations shown in this document.]
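Description:
pJ3 SHP2 E76A is a mammalian expression plasmid built on the pJ3omega backbone that carries human PTPN11, encoding the SH2-domain-containing protein tyrosine phosphatase SHP2 (also called SH-PTP2). The cDNA was inserted as an EcoRI fragment, with the site preserved at both ends, and bears an E76A substitution that the record describes as an activated mutant. In the annotated sequence the PTPN11 coding region sits directly downstream of the SV40 enhancer/early promoter, which drives transcription in mammalian cells. It is followed by SV40 early-region sequence containing the small t antigen intron and the SV40 polyadenylation signal, which supply splicing and 3′ end processing for the transcript. The small t, large T and NLS fragments annotated in this stretch are remnants of that SV40 processing cassette rather than intended expressed products. No epitope tag, reporter or mammalian selection marker is annotated.

For propagation in E. coli the plasmid has a ColE1/pMB1-type high-copy origin and a β-lactamase gene under its own promoter, which confers ampicillin resistance. A pBR322-derived bom region and a short rop fragment remain from the parental backbone. The sequenced record is 5,295 nt, somewhat shorter than the sum of the catalogue backbone and insert sizes (about 5.8 kb), so those listed sizes should be treated as approximate.

The construct suits transient expression of a gain-of-function SHP2 in cultured mammalian cells, for example to study its role downstream of receptor tyrosine kinases and in MAPK pathway signalling. The associated work concerns SHP2 requirements in epidermal growth factor-driven cell cycle progression, and the depositor notes that the E76A mutant was characterised in a later study of activated SHP2 mutants in Xenopus animal caps.
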