Addgene plasmid #8321: pJ3 SHP2 E76A
Depositing lab: Ben Neel. Publication: Multiple requirements for SHPTP2 in epidermal growth factor-mediated cell cycle progression. Bennett AM, Hausdorff SF, O'Reilly AM, Freeman RM, Neel BG. Mol Cell Biol 1996 Mar;16(3):1189-202. PubMed 8622663.
Backbone
  Vector backbone: pJ3omega
  Backbone size w/o insert (bp): 3500
  Vector type: Mammalian Expression
Growth in bacteria
  Bacterial resistance: Ampicillin, 100 μg/mL
  Growth temperature: 37°C
  Growth strain: DH5alpha
  Copy number: High Copy
Gene/Insert
  Gene/Insert name: SHP2 (alt names: SH-PTP2; PTPN11)
  Species: H. sapiens (human)
  Insert size (bp): 2276
  Mutation: E76A (activated mutant)
  GenBank ID: L03535
  Entrez Gene: PTPN11 (a.k.a. BPTP3, CFC, JMML, METCDS, NS1, PTP-1D, PTP2C, SH-PTP2, SH-PTP3, SHP2)
  Cloning method: Restriction Enzyme; 5′ cloning site EcoRI (not destroyed); 3′ cloning site EcoR1 (not destroyed)
  Sequencing primers: 5′ na
Terms and licenses: Academic/Nonprofit Terms; Industry Terms: Not Available to Industry
Depositor comments: The SHP2 E76A mutation is described in "Activated mutants of SHP-2 preferentially induce elongation of Xenopus animal caps" O'Reilly AM, Pluskey S, Shoelson SE, Neel BG. Mol Cell Biol. 2000 Jan;20(1):299-311. PubMed ID: 10594032
How to cite: pJ3 SHP2 E76A was a gift from Ben Neel (Addgene plasmid # 8321 ; http://n2t.net/addgene:8321 ; RRID:Addgene_8321)
