>Addgene plasmid #8321 | pJ3 SHP2 E76A | addgene partial sequence | sequence record 16946 | SV40pro-F 5'-TATTTATGCAGAGGCCGAGG-3'
AGTAGTGAGGAGGCTTTTTTGGAGGCCTAGGCTTTTGCAAAAGCTTCGATCGTCGACTCTAGAGGATCCC
CGGGCGAGCTCGAATTCCGGGCGGGAGGAACATGACATCGCGGAGATGGTTTCACCCAAATATCACTGGT
GTGGAGGCAGAAAACCTACTGTTGACAAGAGGAGTTGATGGCAGTTTTTTGGCAAGGCCTAGTAAAAGTA
ACCCTGGAGACTTCACACTTTCCGTTAGAAGAAATGGAGCTGTCACCCACATCAAGATTCAGAACACTGG
TGATTACTATGACCTGTATGGAGGGGAGAAATTTGCCACTTTGGCTGCGTTGGTCCAGTATTACATGGAA
CATCACGGGCAATTAAAAGAGAAGAATGGAGATGTCATTGAGCTTAAATATCCTCTGAACTGTGCAGATC
CTACCTCTGAAAGGTGGTTTCATGGACATCTCTCTGGGAAAGAAGCAGAGAAATTATTAACTGAAAAAGG
AAAACATGGTAGTTTTCTTGTACGAGAGAGCCAGAGCCACCCTGGAGATTTTGTTCTTTCTGTGCGCACT
GGTGATGACAAAGGGGAGAGCAATGACGGCAAGTCTAAAGTGACCCATGTTATGATTCGCTGTCAGGAAC
TGAAATACGACGTTGGTGGAGGAGAACGGTTTGATTCTTTGACAGATCTTGTGGAACATTATAAGAAGAA
TCCTATGGTGGAAACATTGGGTACAGTACTACAACT
